Addgene plasmid #16139: pOX + Shaker1a
Depositing lab: Larry Salkoff. Depositing organization: Washington University in Saint Louis. Publication: Mutant analysis of the Shal (Kv4) voltage-gated fast transient K+ channel in Caenorhabditis elegans. Fawcett GL, Santi CM, Butler A, Harris T, Covarrubias M, Salkoff L. J Biol Chem. 2006 Oct 13. 281(41):30725-35. 10.1074/jbc.M605814200 PubMed 16899454.
Backbone
  Vector backbone: pOX
  Backbone size w/o insert (bp): 3200
  Vector type: Xenopus Oocyte expression
Growth in bacteria
  Bacterial resistance: Ampicillin, 100 μg/mL
  Growth temperature: 37°C
  Growth strain: DH5alpha
  Copy number: Unknown
Gene/Insert
  Gene/Insert name: Voltage-gated K+ channels (alt name: ZK1321.2a)
  Species: C. elegans (nematode)
  Insert size (bp): 1782
  Mutation: N/A
  GenBank ID: NM_063703
  Entrez Gene: ZK1321.2
  Cloning method: Restriction Enzyme; 5′ cloning site Nhe1 (destroyed during cloning); 3′ cloning site Xho1 (not destroyed)
  Sequencing primers: 5′ T3; 3′ T7
Terms and licenses: Academic/Nonprofit Terms; Industry Terms: Not Available to Industry
How to cite: pOX + Shaker1a was a gift from Larry Salkoff (Addgene plasmid # 16139 ; http://n2t.net/addgene:16139 ; RRID:Addgene_16139)
