[The description below was written by a language model from this plasmid's Addgene catalogue record.]
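Description:
pOX + Shaker1a is a Xenopus oocyte expression plasmid built on the pOX backbone (about 3.2 kb without insert) and carrying a C. elegans voltage-gated potassium channel coding sequence. It is propagated in standard E. coli cloning strains under ampicillin selection. The record lists the copy number as unknown and does not describe the origin of replication.

The insert is roughly 1.8 kb and corresponds to the "a" isoform of the nematode gene ZK1321.2, a Shaker-family voltage-gated K+ channel, with no engineered mutations noted. It was introduced by restriction cloning, with an NheI site at the 5′ junction that was destroyed in the process and an XhoI site at the 3′ junction that remains intact. The record names T3 and T7 as the flanking sequencing primers, with T3 at the 5′ end. This indicates that phage promoter sequences border the cloning site. In oocyte expression vectors such promoters are generally used for in vitro transcription of cRNA for injection, but the record does not explicitly state which promoter drives the insert or whether untranslated regions or other stabilising elements are present. No epitope tags or reporters are listed.

The vector type and the associated publication, a study of voltage-gated fast transient K+ channels in C. elegans, suggest the plasmid's purpose. It is suited to heterologous expression of this nematode Shaker channel in Xenopus oocytes for functional, typically electrophysiological, characterisation of its currents. No feature table was supplied, so this description rests on catalogue fields alone.
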