>Addgene plasmid #16139 | pOX + Shaker1a | addgene partial sequence | sequence record 22541 | T3 5'-GCAATTAACCCTCACTAAAGG-3'
AGAAGCTCAGAATAAACGCTCAACTTTGGCAGAAGCTAGAGCCACCATGCGATTCGGTGGTCAACGACGC
TGCATCGAAAGCAGCGATGACAACGATTCAATTGATTCGATGTCAATTCAACAAAAAAATAAGGAAAAAG
AAGAGTGGAAATGGGCACAGTCACTAGCAAGCAGAGCCGCTGAAATGGCATCTGGCAACAGTGAAGAAGG
AAAAGGAATGCTATTGAGGAACGGGGACGACCGGATTCGGCTCCCAAGTCCGCAACGTGGAACTCCTGAT
ACTTCGAGCACGCAGGGACATCCTTACACGGATCAAATTGTCACAATAAATGTGTCCGGGATGCGGTTTC
AAACTTTTGAGAGCACATTGTCAAGGTACCCAAACTCGTTGCTAGGTGATCGGAATAAACGGCAACACTT
TTTCGTGTCGGATACTAACGAATTTTTCTTTGATCGGCACAGGACCACTTTTGAATCAATTCTCTACATA
TATCAAAGTGGCGGAAGAGTGAAACGACCTGAAATTGTGCCGATTGACATATTTTTGAAAGAAATGCGAT
TTTTCCAAATGGGTGATGATCTTCTGGAAGAATTCTGGATAGCTGAGGGTTATGAAAAACCAAAAGAAGT
GATGATGCCAAATAATAAAACCCAAAGAAAAATATGGGAACTAATGGAATATCCGGATAGTTCACTTTCC
GCGAGAATTATTGCATTCATTTCAATTGCTGTTATTGCATTATCCATCATCTCATTCTGCTGGGAAACAG
TACCATC
